>Addgene plasmid #224183 | AiP14495 - pAAV-AiE0616h_3xC2-minBG-SYFP2-WPRE3-BGHpA (Alias: CN4495) | addgene full sequence | sequence record 447008 | Addgene NGS Result
CCTGCAGGCAGCTGCGCGCTCGCTCGCTCACTGAGGCCGCCCGGGCGTCGGGCGACCTTTGGTCGCCCGG
CCTCAGTGAGCGAGCGAGCGCGCAGAGAGGGAGTGGCCAACTCCATCACTAGGGGTTCCTGCGGCCGCAC
GCGTCTCAACACCTGAAATCCCTACAGAAAGGTTGAGCTTCCTTGGTAAAGCATTTACCTGCTGGGGGAG
GGTGCATGGAGTGACATGGTTTTCACATTTGAGAAAGGTAAGTGGGAGGGAATATCAGACAACTGCAGAG
TGCAGATTATCATTTAAATAAAATCCCCATGGGGCTCGCTGGCAGCATTAAAATTGCTCCTGCCTCTGTG
GTGCTGTCACAGAACTCAACACCTGAAATCCCTACAGAAAGGTTGAGCTTCCTTGGTAAAGCATTTACCT
GCTGGGGGAGGGTGCATGGAGTGACATGGTTTTCACATTTGAGAAAGGTAAGTGGGAGGGAATATCAGAC
AACTGCAGAGTGCAGATTATCATTTAAATAAAATCCCCATGGGGCTCGCTGGCAGCATTAAAATTGCTCC
TGCCTCTGTGGTGCTGTCACAGAACTCAACACCTGAAATCCCTACAGAAAGGTTGAGCTTCCTTGGTAAA
GCATTTACCTGCTGGGGGAGGGTGCATGGAGTGACATGGTTTTCACATTTGAGAAAGGTAAGTGGGAGGG
AATATCAGACAACTGCAGAGTGCAGATTATCATTTAAATAAAATCCCCATGGGGCTCGCTGGCAGCATTA
AAATTGCTCCTGCCTCTGTGGTGCTGTCACAGAAGAGCTCGGGCTGGGCATAAAAGTCAGGGCAGAGCCA
TCTATTGCTTACATTTGCTTCTGGGATCCAGATCTTTCGAAGCTAGCGCTACCGGTCGCCACCATGGTGA
GCAAGGGCGAGGAGCTGTTCACCGGGGTGGTGCCCATCCTGGTCGAGCTGGACGGCGACGTAAACGGCCA
CAAGTTCAGCGTGTCCGGCGAGGGCGAGGGCGATGCCACCTACGGCAAGCTGACCCTGAAGCTGATCTGC
ACCACCGGCAAGCTGCCCGTGCCCTGGCCCACCCTCGTGACCACCCTGGGCTACGGCGTGCAGTGCTTCG
CCCGCTACCCCGACCACATGAAGCAGCACGACTTCTTCAAGTCCGCCATGCCCGAAGGCTACGTCCAGGA
GCGCACCATCTTCTTCAAGGACGACGGCAACTACAAGACCCGCGCCGAGGTGAAGTTCGAGGGCGACACC
CTGGTGAACCGCATCGAGCTGAAGGGCATCGACTTCAAGGAGGACGGCAACATCCTGGGGCACAAGCTGG
AGTACAACTACAACAGCCACAACGTCTATATCACCGCCGACAAGCAGAAGAACGGCATCAAGGCCAACTT
CAAGATCCGCCACAACATCGAGGACGGCGGCGTGCAGCTCGCCGACCACTACCAGCAGAACACCCCCATC
GGCGACGGCCCCGTGCTGCTGCCCGACAACCACTACCTGAGCTACCAGTCCAAGCTGAGCAAAGACCCCA
ACGAGAAGCGCGATCACATGGTCCTGCTGGAGTTCGTGACCGCCGCCGGGATCACTCTCGGCATGGACGA
GCTGTACAAGTAAGTCGACGGCGCGCCGCGGCCGCGAATTCGATATCATAATCAACCTCTGGATTACAAA
ATTTGTGAAAGATTGACTGGTATTCTTAACTATGTTGCTCCTTTTACGCTATGTGGATACGCTGCTTTAA
TGCCTTTGTATCATGCTATTGCTTCCCGTATGGCTTTCATTTTCTCCTCCTTGTATAAATCCTGGTTAGT
TCTTGCCACGGCGGAACTCATCGCCGCCTGCCTTGCCCGCTGCTGGACAGGGGCTCGGCTGTTGGGCACT
GACAATTCCGTGGCTCGAGAGATCTTCGACTGTGCCTTCTAGTTGCCAGCCATCTGTTGTTTGCCCCTCC
CCCGTGCCTTCCTTGACCCTGGAAGGTGCCACTCCCACTGTCCTTTCCTAATAAAATGAGGAAATTGCAT
CGCATTGTCTGAGTAGGTGTCATTCTATTCTGGGGGGTGGGGTGGGGCAGGACAGCAAGGGGGAGGATTG
GGAAGACAATAGCAGGCATGAGATCTCACGTGCGGACCGAGCGGCCGCAGGAACCCCTAGTGATGGAGTT
GGCCACTCCCTCTCTGCGCGCTCGCTCGCTCACTGAGGCCGGGCGACCAAAGGTCGCCCGACGCCCGGGC
TTTGCCCGGGCGGCCTCAGTGAGCGAGCGAGCGCGCAGCTGCCTGCAGGGGCGCCTGATGCGGTATTTTC
TCCTTACGCATCTGTGCGGTATTTCACACCGCATA
[95 nt withheld, positions 2346-2440]
T
[46 nt withheld, positions 2442-2487]
C
[141 nt withheld, positions 2489-2629]
CCTTTGACGTTGGAGTCCACGTTCTTT
[37 nt withheld, positions 2657-2693]
ACTCTATCTCGGGCTATTCTTTTGATTTATAAGGGATTTTGCCGATTTCGGTCTATTGGTTAAAAAATGA
GCTGATTTAACAAAAATTTAACGCGAATTTTAACAAAATATTAACGTTTACAATTTTATGGTGCACTCTC
AGTACAATCTGCTCTGATGCCGCATAGTTAAGCCAGCCCCGACACCCGCCAACACCCGCTGACGCGCCCT
GACGGGCTTGTCTGCTCCCGGCATCCGCTTACAGACAAGCTGTGACCGTCTCCGGGAGCTGCATGTGTCA
GAGGTTTTCACCGTCATCACCGAAACGCGCGAGACGAAAGGGCCTCGTGATACGCCTATTTTTATAGGTT
AATGTCATGATAATAATGGTTTCTTAGACGTCAGGTGGCACTTTTCGGGGAAATGTGCGCGGAACCCCTA
TTTGTTTATTTTTCTAAATACATTCAAATATGTATCCGCTCATGAGACAATAACCCTGATAAATGCTTCA
ATAATATTGAAAAAGGAAGAGTATGAGTATTCAACATTTCCGTGTCGCCCTTATTCCCTTTTTTGCGGCA
TTTTGCCTTCCTGTTTTTGCTCACCCAGAAACGCTGGTGAAAGTAAAAGATGCTGAAGATCAGTTGGGTG
CACGAGTGGGTTACATCGAACTGGATCTCAACAGCGGTAAGATCCTTGAGAGTTTTCGCCCCGAAGAACG
TTTTCCAATGATGAGCACTTTTAAAGTTCTGCTATGTGGCGCGGTATTATCCCGTATTGACGCCGGGCAA
GAGCAACTCGGTCGCCGCATACACTATTCTCAGAATGACTTGGTTGAGTACTCACCAGTCACAGAAAAGC
ATCTTACGGATGGCATGACAGTAAGAGAATTATGCAGTGCTGCCATAACCATGAGTGATAACACTGCGGC
CAACTTACTTCTGACAACGATCGGAGGACCGAAGGAGCTAACCGCTTTTTTGCACAACATGGGGGATCAT
GTAACTCGCCTTGATCGTTGGGAACCGGAGCTGAATGAAGCCATACCAAACGACGAGCGTGACACCACGA
TGCCTGTAGCAATGGCAACAACGTTGCGCAAACTATTAACTGGCGAACTACTTACTCTAGCTTCCCGGCA
ACAATTAATAGACTGGATGGAGGCGGATAAAGTTGCAGGACCACTTCTGCGCTCGGCCCTTCCGGCTGGC
TGGTTTATTGCTGATAAATCTGGAGCCGGTGAGCGTGGGTCTCGCGGTATCATTGCAGCACTGGGGCCAG
ATGGTAAGCCCTCCCGTATCGTAGTTATCTACACGACGGGGAGTCAGGCAACTATGGATGAACGAAATAG
ACAGATCGCTGAGATAGGTGCCTCACTGATTAAGCATTGGTAACTGTCAGACCAAGTTTACTCATATATA
CTTTAGATTGATTTAAAACTTCATTTTTAATTTAAAAGGATCTAGGTGAAGATCCTTTTTGATAATCTCA
TGACCAAAATCCCTTAACGTGAGTTTTCGTTCCACTGAGCGTCAGACCCCGTAGAAAAGATCAAAGGATC
TTCTTGAGATCCTTTTTTTCTGCGCGTAATCTGCTGCTTGCAAACAAAAAAACCACCGCTACCAGCGGTG
GTTTGTTTGCCGGATCAAGAGCTACCAACTCTTTTTCCGAAGGTAACTGGCTTCAGCAGAGCGCAGATAC
CAAATACTGTTCTTCTAGTGTAGCCGTAGTTAGGCCACCACTTCAAGAACTCTGTAGCACCGCCTACATA
CCTCGCTCTGCTAATCCTGTTACCAGTGGCTGCTGCCAGTGGCGATAAGTCGTGTCTTACCGGGTTGGAC
TCAAGACGATAGTTACCGGATAAGGCGCAGCGGTCGGGCTGAACGGGGGGTTCGTGCACACAGCCCAGCT
TGGAGCGAACGACCTACACCGAACTGAGATACCTACAGCGTGAGCTATGAGAAAGCGCCACGCTTCCCGA
AGGGAGAAAGGCGGACAGGTATCCGGTAAGCGGCAGGGTCGGAACAGGAGAGCGCACGAGGGAGCTTCCA
GGGGGAAACGCCTGGTATCTTTATAGTCCTGTCGGGTTTCGCCACCTCTGACTTGAGCGTCGATTTTTGT
GATGCTCGTCAGGGGGGCGGAGCCTATGGAAAAACGCCAGCAACGCGGCCTTTTTACGGTTCCTGGCCTT
TTGCTGGCCTTTTGCTCACATGT
Features (pLannotate 1.2.2; 14 found; start..end, strand, type, name):
     12..39      +  repeat_region  AAV2 ITR (fragment): inverted terminal repeat of adeno-associated virus serotype 2 inverted
     68..95      +  repeat_region  AAV2 ITR (fragment): inverted terminal repeat of adeno-associated virus serotype 2 inverted
    904..1620    +  CDS            SYFP2: SYFP2 is a basic (constitutively fluorescent) yellow fluorescent protein published in 2006, derived from Aequorea victoria. It is reported to be a very rapidly-maturing monomer with moderate acid sensitivity.
   1660..1817    +  misc_feature   WPRE (fragment): woodchuck hepatitis virus posttranscriptional regulatory element
   1823..1903    +  misc_feature   WPRE (fragment): woodchuck hepatitis virus posttranscriptional regulatory element
   1920..2031    +  polyA_signal   bGH poly(A) signal: bovine growth hormone polyadenylation signal
   2149..2289    +  repeat_region  AAV2 ITR: inverted terminal repeat of adeno-associated virus serotype 2 inverted
   2294..2345    -  misc_feature   bom (fragment): basis of mobility region from pBR322
   2364..2819    +  rep_origin     f1 ori (sequence partly withheld): f1 bacteriophage origin of replication; arrow indicates direction of (+) strand synthesis
   2820..2869    -  misc_feature   bom (fragment): basis of mobility region from pBR322
   2971..3006    -  CDS            rop (fragment): Rop protein, which maintains plasmids at low copy number; rop
   3101..3205    +  promoter       AmpR promoter: bla
   3206..4066    +  CDS            AmpR: β-lactamase; bla; confers resistance to ampicillin, carbenicillin, and related antibiotics
   4237..4825    +  rep_origin     ori: high-copy-number ColE1/pMB1/pBR322/pUC origin of replication
