[The description below was written by a language model from this plasmid's Addgene catalogue record and pLannotate feature annotations shown in this document.]
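Description:
AiP14495 - pAAV-AiE0616h_3xC2-minBG-SYFP2-WPRE3-BGHpA (alias CN4495) is a recombinant AAV transfer plasmid of about 4.9 kb, built to package an enhancer-driven fluorescent reporter into AAV particles for delivery to the brain. It is propagated in bacteria through a high-copy ColE1/pUC-type origin and selected with ampicillin via the bla gene and its own promoter. The backbone also carries an f1 phage origin, along with short remnants of pBR322 bom and rop sequences that are not functional elements of the design.

The expression cassette lies between AAV2 inverted terminal repeats, which provide the signals for genome replication and encapsidation. One ITR is annotated intact downstream of the cassette, while the upstream one is detected only as short fragments, a common result for these hairpin-rich repeats in sequencing-based annotation. Going by the construct name, transcription is controlled by AiE0616h_3xC2, apparently a three-copy concatenated enhancer core, placed upstream of a minimal beta-globin promoter (minBG). Neither element is annotated in the feature table, but the unannotated stretch preceding the reporter presumably contains them. The minimal promoter has little activity alone, so expression depends on the cell-type specificity of the enhancer. The payload is SYFP2, a rapidly maturing monomeric yellow fluorescent protein. It is followed by WPRE3, a shortened woodchuck hepatitis virus posttranscriptional element (seen as two WPRE fragments) that boosts transcript expression, and by the bovine growth hormone polyadenylation signal.

According to the record, the enhancer is designed to drive AAV-mediated transgene expression in striatal medium spiny neurons, with a preference for D1 over D2 MSNs. This makes the construct a labelling and enhancer-validation tool within a toolbox for accessing striatal cell types.
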