Addgene plasmid #224183: AiP14495 - pAAV-AiE0616h_3xC2-minBG-SYFP2-WPRE3-BGHpA (Alias: CN4495)
Purpose: AiE0616h_3xC2 is an enhancer sequence, designed to drive AAV-mediated transgene expression in striatal D1 MSN>D2 MSN
Depositing lab: Allen Institute for Brain Science & Jonathan Ting. Depositing organization: Allen Institute. Publication: Enhancer AAV toolbox for accessing and perturbing striatal cell types and circuits. Hunker AC, Wirthlin ME, Gill G, Johansen NJ, Hooper M, Omstead V, Vargas S, Lerma MN, Taskin N, Weed N, Laird WD, Bishaw YM, Bendrick JL, Gore BB, Ben-Simon Y, Opitz-Araya X, Martinez RA, Way SW, Thyagarajan B, Otto S, Sanchez REA, Alexander JR, Amaya A, Amster A, Arbuckle J, Ayala A, Baker PM, Barcelli T, Barta S, Bertagnolli D, Bielstein C, Bishwakarma P, Bowlus J, Boyer G, Brouner K, Casian B, Casper T, Chakka AB, Chakrabarty R, Chong P, Clark M, Colbert K, Daniel S, Dawe T, Departee M, DiValentin P, Donadio NP, Dotson NI, Dwivedi D, Egdorf T, Fliss T, Gary A, Goldy J, Grasso C, Groce EL, Gudsnuk K, Han W, Haradon Z, Hastings S, Helback O, Ho WV, Huang C, Johnson T, Jones DL, Juneau Z, Kenney J, Leibly M, Li S, Liang E, Loeffler H, Lusk NA, Madigan Z, Malloy J, Malone J, McCue R, Melchor J, Mich JK, Moosman S, Morin E, Naidoo R, Newman D, Ngo K, Nguyen K, Oster AL, Ouellette B, Oyama AA, Pena N, Pham T, Phillips E, Pom C, Potekhina L, Ransford S, Ray PL, Reding M, Rette DF, Reynoldson C, Rimorin C, Sigler AR, Rocha DB, Ronellenfitch K, Ruiz A, Sawyer L, Sevigny JP, Shapovalova NV, Shepard N, Shulga L, Soliman S, Staats B, Taormina MJ, Tieu M, Wang Y, Wilkes J, Wood T, Zhou T, Williford A, Dee N, Mollenkopf T, Ng L, Esposito L, Kalmbach BE, Yao S, Ariza J, Collman F, Mufti S, Smith K, Waters J, Ersing I, Patrick M, Zeng H, Lein ES, Kojima Y, Horwitz G, Owen SF, Levi BP, Daigle TL, Tasic B, Bakken TE, Ting JT. Neuron. 2025 May 21;113(10):1507-1524.e17. doi: 10.1016/j.neuron.2025.04.035. PubMed 40403704.
Backbone
  Vector backbone: rAAV
  Vector type: AAV
Growth in bacteria
  Bacterial resistance: Ampicillin, 100 μg/mL
  Growth temperature: 30°C
  Growth strain: NEB Stable
  Copy number: High Copy
Gene/Insert
  Gene/Insert name: SYFP2
  Species: Synthetic
  Cloning method: Restriction Enzyme; 5′ cloning site unknown (unknown if destroyed)
Terms and licenses: Academic/Nonprofit Terms; Industry Terms: Not Available to Industry
Depositor comments: Allen Institute plasmid alias: CN4495 . This work supported by NIH BRAIN Initiative grant UF1MH128339.
How to cite: AiP14495 - pAAV-AiE0616h_3xC2-minBG-SYFP2-WPRE3-BGHpA (Alias: CN4495) was a gift from Allen Institute for Brain Science & Jonathan Ting (Addgene plasmid # 224183 ; http://n2t.net/addgene:224183 ; RRID:Addgene_224183)
